>Addgene plasmid #235461 | pHK002.2 | addgene full sequence | sequence record 468611 | Addgene NGS Result
GAATGAAGCCATACCAAACGACGAGCGTGACACCACGATGCCTGCAGCAATGGCAACAACGTTGCGCAAA
CTATTAACTGGCGAACTACTTACTCTAGCTTCCCGGCAACAATTAATAGACTGGATGGAGGCGGATAAAG
TTGCAGGACCACTTCTGCGCTCGGCCCTTCCGGCTGGCTGGTTTATTGCTGATAAATCTGGAGCCGGTGA
GCGTGGGTCTCGCGGTATCATTGCAGCACTGGGGCCAGATGGTAAGCCCTCCCGTATCGTAGTTATCTAC
ACGACGGGGAGTCAGGCAACTATGGATGAACGAAATAGACAGATCGCTGAGATAGGTGCCTCACTGATTA
AGCATTGGTAACTGTCAGACCAAGTTTACTCATATATACTTTAGATTGATTTAAAACTTCATTTTTAATT
TAAAAGGATCTAGGTGAAGATCCTTTTTGATAATCTCATGACCAAAATCCCTTAACGTGAGTTTTCGTTC
CACTGAGCGTCAGACCCCGTAGAAAAGATCAAAGGATCTTCTTGAGATCCTTTTTTTCTGCGCGTAATCT
GCTGCTTGCAAACAAAAAAACCACCGCTACCAGCGGTGGTTTGTTTGCCGGATCAAGAGCTACCAACTCT
TTTTCCGAAGGTAACTGGCTTCAGCAGAGCGCAGATACCAAATACTGTCCTTCTAGTGTAGCCGTAGTTA
GGCCACCACTTCAAGAACTCTGTAGCACCGCCTACATACCTCGCTCTGCTAATCCTGTTACCAGTGGCTG
CTGCCAGTGGCGATAAGTCGTGTCTTACCGGGTTGGACTCAAGACGATAGTTACCGGATAAGGCGCAGCG
GTCGGGCTGAACGGGGGGTTCGTGCACACAGCCCAGCTTGGAGCGAACGACCTACACCGAACTGAGATAC
CTACAGCGTGAGCTATGAGAAAGCGCCACGCTTCCCGAAGGGAGAAAGGCGGACAGGTATCCGGTAAGCG
GCAGGGTCGGAACAGGAGAGCGCACGAGGGAGCTTCCAGGGGGAAACGCCTGGTATCTTTATAGTCCTGT
CGGGTTTCGCCACCTCTGACTTGAGCGTCGATTTTTGTGATGCTCGTCAGGGGGGCGGAGCCTATGGAAA
AACGCCAGCAACGCGGCCTTTTTACGGTTCCTGGCCTTTTGCTGGCCTTTTGCTCACATGTTCTTTCCTG
CGTTATCCCCTGATTCTGTGGATAACCGTATTACCGCCTTTGAGTGAGCTGATACCGCTCGCCGCAGCCG
AACGACCGAGCGCAGCGAGTCAGTGAGCGAGGAAGCGGAAGAGCGCCTGATGCGGTATTTTCTCCTTACG
CATCTGTGCGGTATTTCACACCGCAATGGTGCACTCTCAGTACAATCTGCTCTGATGCCGCATAGTTAAG
CCAGTATACACTCCGCTATCGCTACGTGACTGGGTCATGGCTGCGCCCCGACACCCGCCAACACCCGCTG
ACGCGCCCTGACGGGCTTGTCTGCTCCCGGCATCCGCTTACAGACAAGCTGTGACCGTCTCCGGGAGCTG
CATGTGTCAGAGGTTTTCACCGTCATCACCGAAACGCGCGAGGCAGCTGCGGTAAAGCTCATCAGCGTGG
TCGTGAAGCGATTCACAGATGTCTGCCTGTTCATCCGCGTCCAGCTCGTTGAGTTTCTCCAGAAGCGTTA
ATGTCTGGCTTCTGATAAAGCGGGCCATGTTAAGGGCGGTTTTTTCCTGTTTGGTCACTGATGCCTCCGT
GTAAGGGGGATTTCTGTTCATGGGGGTAATGATACCGATGAAACGAGAGAGGATGCTCACGATACGGGTT
ACTGATGATGAACATGCCCGGTTACTGGAACGTTGTGAGGGTAAACAACTGGCGGTATGGATGCGGCGGG
ACCAGAGAAAAATCACTCAGGGTCAATGCCAGCGCTTCGTTAATACAGATGTAGGTGTTCCACAGGGTAG
CCAGCAGCATCCTGCGATGCAGATCCGGAACATAATGGTGCAGGGCGCTGACTTCCGCGTTTCCAGACTT
TACGAAACACGGAAACCGAAGACCATTCATGTTGTTGCTCAGGTCGCAGACGTTTTGCAGCAGCAGTCGC
TTCACGTTCGCTCGCGTATCGGTGATTCATTCTGCTAACCAGTAAGGCAACCCCGCCAGCCTAGCCGGGT
CCTCAACGACAGGAGCACGATCATGCGCACCCGTGGCCAGGACCCAACGCTGCCCGAGATATCGATCCCG
CGAAATTTGTTCCAGTTTGGAACAAGAGTCCACTATTAAAGAACGTGGACTCCAACGTCAAAGG
[49 nt withheld, positions 2305-2353]
T
[91 nt withheld, positions 2355-2445]
G
[124 nt withheld, positions 2447-2570]
CCATTCGCCATTCAGGCTGCGCAACTGTTGGGAAGGGCGATCGGTGCGGGCCTCTTCGCTATTACGCCAG
CTGGCGAAAGGGGGATGTGCTGCAAGGCGATTAAGTTGGGTAACGCCAGGGTTTTCCCAGTCACGACGTT
GTAAAACGACGGCCAGTTTGACAGCTAGCTCAGTCCTAGGTATAATGCTAGCCAGCCTGCGGTCCGGGTT
CACTGCCGTATAGGCAGATCAGTGTGTACTAAGTACTGTTTCAGAGCTATGCTGGAAACAGCATAGCAAG
TTGAAATAAGGCTAGTCCGTTATCAACTTGAAAAAGTGGCACCGAGTCGGTGCGTTCACTGCCGTATAGG
CAGTCGCTGGGACGCCCGATTCTGCAGATATCCATCACACTGGCGGCCGCTCGAGCAGATCCGGCTGCTA
ACAAAGCCCGAAAGGAAGCTGAGTTGGCTGCTGCCACCGCTGAGCAATAACTAGCATAACCCCTTGGGGC
CTCTAAACGGGTCTTGAGGGGTTTTTTGCTGAAAGGAGGAACTATATCCGGATAATTCTTGAAGACGAAA
GGGCCTCGTGATACGCCTATTTTTATAGGTTAATGTCATGATAATAATGGTTTCTTAGACGTCAGGTGGC
ACTTTTCGGGGAAATGTGCGCGGAACCCCTATTTGTTTATTTTTCTAAATACATTCAAATATGTATCCGC
TCATGAGACAATAACCCTGATAAATGCTTCAATAATATTGAAAAAGGAAGAGTATGAGTATTCAACATTT
CCGTGTCGCCCTTATTCCCTTTTTTGCGGCATTTTGCCTTCCTGTTTTTGCTCACCCAGAAACGCTGGTG
AAAGTAAAAGATGCTGAAGATCAGTTGGGTGCACGAGTGGGTTACATCGAACTGGATCTCAACAGCGGTA
AGATCCTTGAGAGTTTTCGCCCCGAAGAACGTTTTCCAATGATGAGCACTTTTAAAGTTCTGCTATGTGG
CGCGGTATTATCCCGTGTTGACGCCGGGCAAGAGCAACTCGGTCGCCGCATACACTATTCTCAGAATGAC
TTGGTTGAGTACTCACCAGTCACAGAAAAGCATCTTACGGATGGCATGACAGTAAGAGAATTATGCAGTG
CTGCCATAACCATGAGTGATAACACTGCGGCCAACTTACTTCTGACAACGATCGGAGGACCGAAGGAGCT
AACCGCTTTTTTGCACAACATGGGGGATCATGTAACTCGCCTTGATCGTTGGGAACCGGAGCT
Features (pLannotate 1.2.2; 12 found; start..end, strand, type, name):
    532..1120    +  rep_origin     ori: high-copy-number ColE1/pMB1/pBR322/pUC origin of replication
   1306..1445    -  misc_feature   bom: basis of mobility region from pBR322
   1547..1738    -  CDS            rop: Rop protein, which maintains plasmids at low copy number; rop
   1755..2135    +  CDS            YPB1_ECOLX: Protein predicted: Swiss-Prot protein existence level 4. From Escherichia coli.
   2247..2570    -  rep_origin     f1 ori (fragment) (sequence partly withheld): f1 bacteriophage origin of replication; arrow indicates direction of (+) strand synthesis
   2574..2727    -  CDS            lacZα (fragment): LacZα fragment of β-galactosidase; lacZ fragment
   2728..2762    +  promoter       J23119 promoter: bacterial promoter (Registry of Standard Biological Parts BBa J23119)
   2836..2903    +  misc_RNA       tracrRNA (fragment): trans-activating CRISPR RNA for the Streptococcus pyogenes CRISPR/Cas9 system
   2984..3033    +  CDS            SET1 (fragment): solubility-enhancement tag derived from T7 phage gene 10B
   3041..3088    +  terminator     T7 terminator: transcription terminator for bacteriophage T7 RNA polymerase
   3219..3323    +  promoter       AmpR promoter: bla
   3324..361     +  CDS            AmpR (across the origin): β-lactamase; bla; confers resistance to ampicillin, carbenicillin, and related antibiotics
