>Addgene plasmid #235461 | pHK002.2 | depositor full sequence | sequence record 469670 | pHK002.2 sequence 3826 bps
TTACCGGATACCTGTCCGCCTTTCTCCCTTCGGGAAGCGTGGCGCTTTCTCATAGCTCACGCTGTAGGTA
TCTCAGTTCGGTGTAGGTCGTTCGCTCCAAGCTGGGCTGTGTGCACGAACCCCCCGTTCAGCCCGACCGC
TGCGCCTTATCCGGTAACTATCGTCTTGAGTCCAACCCGGTAAGACACGACTTATCGCCACTGGCAGCAG
CCACTGGTAACAGGATTAGCAGAGCGAGGTATGTAGGCGGTGCTACAGAGTTCTTGAAGTGGTGGCCTAA
CTACGGCTACACTAGAAGGACAGTATTTGGTATCTGCGCTCTGCTGAAGCCAGTTACCTTCGGAAAAAGA
GTTGGTAGCTCTTGATCCGGCAAACAAACCACCGCTGGTAGCGGTGGTTTTTTTGTTTGCAAGCAGCAGA
TTACGCGCAGAAAAAAAGGATCTCAAGAAGATCCTTTGATCTTTTCTACGGGGTCTGACGCTCAGTGGAA
CGAAAACTCACGTTAAGGGATTTTGGTCATGAGATTATCAAAAAGGATCTTCACCTAGATCCTTTTAAAT
TAAAAATGAAGTTTTAAATCAATCTAAAGTATATATGAGTAAACTTGGTCTGACAGTTACCAATGCTTAA
TCAGTGAGGCACCTATCTCAGCGATCTGTCTATTTCGTTCATCCATAGTTGCCTGACTCCCCGTCGTGTA
GATAACTACGATACGGGAGGGCTTACCATCTGGCCCCAGTGCTGCAATGATACCGCGAGACCCACGCTCA
CCGGCTCCAGATTTATCAGCAATAAACCAGCCAGCCGGAAGGGCCGAGCGCAGAAGTGGTCCTGCAACTT
TATCCGCCTCCATCCAGTCTATTAATTGTTGCCGGGAAGCTAGAGTAAGTAGTTCGCCAGTTAATAGTTT
GCGCAACGTTGTTGCCATTGCTGCAGGCATCGTGGTGTCACGCTCGTCGTTTGGTATGGCTTCATTCAGC
TCCGGTTCCCAACGATCAAGGCGAGTTACATGATCCCCCATGTTGTGCAAAAAAGCGGTTAGCTCCTTCG
GTCCTCCGATCGTTGTCAGAAGTAAGTTGGCCGCAGTGTTATCACTCATGGTTATGGCAGCACTGCATAA
TTCTCTTACTGTCATGCCATCCGTAAGATGCTTTTCTGTGACTGGTGAGTACTCAACCAAGTCATTCTGA
GAATAGTGTATGCGGCGACCGAGTTGCTCTTGCCCGGCGTCAACACGGGATAATACCGCGCCACATAGCA
GAACTTTAAAAGTGCTCATCATTGGAAAACGTTCTTCGGGGCGAAAACTCTCAAGGATCTTACCGCTGTT
GAGATCCAGTTCGATGTAACCCACTCGTGCACCCAACTGATCTTCAGCATCTTTTACTTTCACCAGCGTT
TCTGGGTGAGCAAAAACAGGAAGGCAAAATGCCGCAAAAAAGGGAATAAGGGCGACACGGAAATGTTGAA
TACTCATACTCTTCCTTTTTCAATATTATTGAAGCATTTATCAGGGTTATTGTCTCATGAGCGGATACAT
ATTTGAATGTATTTAGAAAAATAAACAAATAGGGGTTCCGCGCACATTTCCCCGAAAAGTGCCACCTGAC
GTCTAAGAAACCATTATTATCATGACATTAACCTATAAAAATAGGCGTATCACGAGGCCCTTTCGTCTTC
AAGAATTATCCGGATATAGTTCCTCCTTTCAGCAAAAAACCCCTCAAGACCCGTTTAGAGGCCCCAAGGG
GTTATGCTAGTTATTGCTCAGCGGTGGCAGCAGCCAACTCAGCTTCCTTTCGGGCTTTGTTAGCAGCCGG
ATCTGCTCGAGCGGCCGCCAGTGTGATGGATATCTGCAGAATCGGGCGTCCCAGCGACTGCCTATACGGC
AGTGAACGCACCGACTCGGTGCCACTTTTTCAAGTTGATAACGGACTAGCCTTATTTCAACTTGCTATGC
TGTTTCCAGCATAGCTCTGAAACAGTACTTAGTACACACTGATCTGCCTATACGGCAGTGAACCCGGACC
GCAGGCTGGCTAGCATTATACCTAGGACTGAGCTAGCTGTCAAACTGGCCGTCGTTTTACAACGTCGTGA
CTGGGAAAACCCTGGCGTTACCCAACTTAATCGCCTTGCAGCACATCCCCCTTTCGCCAGCTGGCGTAAT
AGCGAAGAGGCCCGCACCGATCGCCCTTCCCAACAGTTGCGCAGCCTGAATGGCGAATGG
[124 nt withheld, positions 2231-2354]
C
[91 nt withheld, positions 2356-2446]
A
[49 nt withheld, positions 2448-2496]
CCTTTGACGTTGGAGTCCACGTTCTTTAATAGTGGACTCTTGTTCCAAACTGGAACAAATTTCGCGGGAT
CGAGATCTCGGGCAGCGTTGGGTCCTGGCCACGGGTGCGCATGATCGTGCTCCTGTCGTTGAGGACCCGG
CTAGGCTGGCGGGGTTGCCTTACTGGTTAGCAGAATGAATCACCGATACGCGAGCGAACGTGAAGCGACT
GCTGCTGCAAAACGTCTGCGACCTGAGCAACAACATGAATGGTCTTCGGTTTCCGTGTTTCGTAAAGTCT
GGAAACGCGGAAGTCAGCGCCCTGCACCATTATGTTCCGGATCTGCATCGCAGGATGCTGCTGGCTACCC
TGTGGAACACCTACATCTGTATTAACGAAGCGCTGGCATTGACCCTGAGTGATTTTTCTCTGGTCCCGCC
GCATCCATACCGCCAGTTGTTTACCCTCACAACGTTCCAGTAACCGGGCATGTTCATCATCAGTAACCCG
TATCGTGAGCATCCTCTCTCGTTTCATCGGTATCATTACCCCCATGAACAGAAATCCCCCTTACACGGAG
GCATCAGTGACCAAACAGGAAAAAACCGCCCTTAACATGGCCCGCTTTATCAGAAGCCAGACATTAACGC
TTCTGGAGAAACTCAACGAGCTGGACGCGGATGAACAGGCAGACATCTGTGAATCGCTTCACGACCACGC
TGATGAGCTTTACCGCAGCTGCCTCGCGCGTTTCGGTGATGACGGTGAAAACCTCTGACACATGCAGCTC
CCGGAGACGGTCACAGCTTGTCTGTAAGCGGATGCCGGGAGCAGACAAGCCCGTCAGGGCGCGTCAGCGG
GTGTTGGCGGGTGTCGGGGCGCAGCCATGACCCAGTCACGTAGCGATAGCGGAGTGTATACTGGCTTAAC
TATGCGGCATCAGAGCAGATTGTACTGAGAGTGCACCATATATGCGGTGTGAAATACCGCACAGATGCGT
AAGGAGAAAATACCGCATCAGGCGCTCTTCCGCTTCCTCGCTCACTGACTCGCTGCGCTCGGTCGTTCGG
CTGCGGCGAGCGGTATCAGCTCACTCAAAGGCGGTAATACGGTTATCCACAGAATCAGGGGATAACGCAG
GAAAGAACATGTGAGCAAAAGGCCAGCAAAAGGCCAGGAACCGTAAAAAGGCCGCGTTGCTGGCGTTTTT
CCATAGGCTCCGCCCCCCTGACGAGCATCACAAAAATCGACGCTCAAGTCAGAGGTGGCGAAACCCGACA
GGACTATAAAGATACCAGGCGTTTCCCCCTGGAAGCTCCCTCGTGCGCTCTCCTGTTCCGACCCTGCCGC
Features (pLannotate 1.2.2; 12 found; start..end, strand, type, name):
    617..1477    -  CDS            AmpR: β-lactamase; bla; confers resistance to ampicillin, carbenicillin, and related antibiotics
   1478..1582    -  promoter       AmpR promoter: bla
   1713..1760    -  terminator     T7 terminator: transcription terminator for bacteriophage T7 RNA polymerase
   1768..1817    -  CDS            SET1 (fragment): solubility-enhancement tag derived from T7 phage gene 10B
   1898..1965    -  misc_RNA       tracrRNA (fragment): trans-activating CRISPR RNA for the Streptococcus pyogenes CRISPR/Cas9 system
   2039..2073    -  promoter       J23119 promoter: bacterial promoter (Registry of Standard Biological Parts BBa J23119)
   2074..2227    +  CDS            lacZα (fragment): LacZα fragment of β-galactosidase; lacZ fragment
   2231..2554    +  rep_origin     f1 ori (fragment) (sequence partly withheld): f1 bacteriophage origin of replication; arrow indicates direction of (+) strand synthesis
   2666..3046    -  CDS            YPB1_ECOLX: Protein predicted: Swiss-Prot protein existence level 4. From Escherichia coli.
   3063..3254    +  CDS            rop: Rop protein, which maintains plasmids at low copy number; rop
   3356..3498    +  misc_feature   bom: basis of mobility region from pBR322
   3684..446     -  rep_origin     ori (across the origin): high-copy-number ColE1/pMB1/pBR322/pUC origin of replication
