[The description below was written by a language model from this plasmid's Addgene catalogue record and pLannotate feature annotations shown in this document.]
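Description:
pHK002.2 is a small synthetic-biology phagemid (about 3.8 kb) for Escherichia coli, built on a pBR322/pET-type backbone and designed as a "message" molecule for phage-mediated cell-to-cell communication. It replicates as a plasmid from a ColE1/pMB1-family origin accompanied by the pBR322 bom region and the rop gene. The catalogue lists it as high copy, although rop normally moderates copy number. Selection is by ampicillin through β-lactamase expressed from its native promoter. A fragment of the f1 bacteriophage origin supplies the signal for single-stranded DNA synthesis and packaging into M13-type filamentous particles. Because the phagemid encodes no phage proteins, the record notes that a separate helper phagemid is needed in the sender cell, and that an F-pilus-bearing strain (JM101) is used as the working strain for transfer.

The payload is a single guide RNA, sgRNA2, a synthetic spacer fused to a Streptococcus pyogenes Cas9-type scaffold (annotated as a tracrRNA fragment). It is transcribed from the strong constitutive J23119 promoter, with a T7 terminator downstream. The short lacZα and SET1 fragment annotations, and the predicted YPB1 open reading frame, appear to be backbone remnants rather than functional parts. No Cas protein is encoded, so the guide must act with a Cas9-derived regulator supplied in the recipient cell. According to the associated publication, delivery of the packaged phagemid from senders to receivers allows CRISPR-based regulation of target genes and supports multicellular computing circuits. The two sequence records (sequencing result and depositor sequence) differ by only three nucleotides in length and show the same features in opposite orientation.
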