Addgene plasmid #235461: pHK002.2
Purpose: Message phagemid carrying sgRNA2 (prom. J23119, backbone pBR322)
Depositing lab: Yolanda Schaerli. Depositing organization: Universite de Lausanne (UNIL). Publication: Engineering intercellular communication using M13 phagemid and CRISPR-based gene regulation for multicellular computing in Escherichia coli. Kusumawardhani H, Zoppi F, Avendano R, Schaerli Y. Nat Commun. 2025 Apr 15;16(1):3569. doi: 10.1038/s41467-025-58760-z. PubMed 40234414.
Backbone
  Vector backbone: pBR322/pET
  Vector type: Synthetic Biology
Growth in bacteria
  Bacterial resistance: Ampicillin, 100 μg/mL
  Growth temperature: 37°C
  Growth strain: DH5alpha
  Copy number: High Copy
Gene/Insert
  Gene/Insert name: sgRNA2
  gRNA/shRNA sequence: ATCAGTGTGTACTAAGTACTGTTTcAGAGCTATGCTGGAAACAGCATAGCAAGTTgAAATAAGGCTAGTCCGTTATCAACTTGAAAAAGTGGCACCGAGTCGGTGC
  Species: Synthetic
  Cloning method: Gibson Cloning
Terms and licenses: Academic/Nonprofit Terms; Industry Terms: Not Available to Industry
Depositor comments: JM101 (working strain for phagemid transfer). Requires the helper phagemid, e.g. HP17_KO7 (Addgene plasmid #120346). Please visit https://doi.org/10.1101/2024.08.28.610043 for bioRxiv preprint.
How to cite: pHK002.2 was a gift from Yolanda Schaerli (Addgene plasmid # 235461 ; http://n2t.net/addgene:235461 ; RRID:Addgene_235461)
